Addgene plasmid #78035: PINK1 gRNA (BRDN0001147554)
Purpose: 3rd generation lentiviral gRNA plasmid targeting human PINK1
Depositing lab: John Doench & David Root. Depositing organization: Broad Institute. Publication: Optimized sgRNA design to maximize activity and minimize off-target effects of CRISPR-Cas9. Doench JG, Fusi N, Sullender M, Hegde M, Vaimberg EW, Donovan KF, Smith I, Tothova Z, Wilen C, Orchard R, Virgin HW, Listgarten J, Root DE. Nat Biotechnol. 2016 Jan 18. doi: 10.1038/nbt.3437. PubMed 26780180.
Backbone
  Vector backbone: lentiGuide-Puro
  Backbone manufacturer: Zhang Lab (Addgene plasmid # 52963)
  Vector type: Mammalian Expression, Lentiviral, CRISPR
  Selectable markers: Puromycin
Growth in bacteria
  Bacterial resistance: Ampicillin, 100 μg/mL
  Growth temperature: 37°C
  Growth strain: DH5alpha
  Copy number: High Copy
Gene/Insert
  Gene/Insert name: PINK1 (alt names: PINK1; NM_032409.2)
  gRNA/shRNA sequence: ACATCATCTTGATGGCCAAG
  Species: H. sapiens (human)
  Entrez Gene: PINK1 (a.k.a. BRPK, PARK6)
  Promoter: hU6
  Cloning method: Unknown
  Sequencing primers: 5′ U6-F; 3′ pS2-R
Terms and licenses: Academic/Nonprofit Terms; Industry Terms: Not Available to Industry
Depositor comments: The gRNA was designed to target the following Genbank reference sequence(s): NM_032409.2. Note that this plasmid does NOT contain Cas9. It should be used in conjunction with lentiCas9-Blast (Addgene #52962) or otherwise with cell lines already expressing Cas9. Browse the full kinome gRNA library at http://www.addgene.org/pooled-library/broadgpp-human-kinome/ or visit http://www.broadinstitute.org/rnai/public/ for detailed protocols and information.
How to cite: PINK1 gRNA (BRDN0001147554) was a gift from John Doench & David Root (Addgene plasmid # 78035 ; http://n2t.net/addgene:78035 ; RRID:Addgene_78035)
