[The description below was written by a language model from this plasmid's Addgene catalogue record and pLannotate feature annotations shown in this document.]
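Description:
PINK1 gRNA (BRDN0001147554) is a third-generation lentiviral guide RNA plasmid built on the lentiGuide-Puro backbone and designed to direct Streptococcus pyogenes Cas9 to the human PINK1 gene (also known as BRPK or PARK6). In bacteria it is maintained as a high-copy plasmid through a ColE1/pUC-type origin and selected with ampicillin via the β-lactamase gene. The backbone also carries an f1 origin, an SV40 origin, and remnants of lac and phage-promoter cloning sequences.

The transfer cassette begins with a chimeric RSV promoter fused to a truncated HIV-1 5' LTR, which makes genomic RNA production in packaging cells independent of Tat. This is followed by the Ψ packaging signal with a partial gag sequence, the Rev response element for nuclear export of the unspliced viral RNA, and a central polypurine tract that aids nuclear import. It ends in a ΔU3 self-inactivating 3' LTR, so the integrated provirus lacks LTR promoter activity. Within this frame, a human U6 RNA polymerase III promoter drives the PINK1-specific spacer joined to the Cas9 gRNA scaffold. A separate EF-1α core promoter with its intron A drives puromycin N-acetyltransferase for selection of transduced mammalian cells, and a WPRE downstream enhances transcript expression.

The plasmid does not encode Cas9, so it must be paired with a separate Cas9 vector or used in cells that already express the nuclease. It belongs to a human kinome gRNA collection associated with work on optimized sgRNA design, and it is suited to knockout of PINK1 in human cells after lentiviral transduction and puromycin selection.
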