Features (pLannotate 1.2.2; 29 found; start..end, strand, type, name):
     14..80      +  CDS            small t antigen (fragment): SV40 (simian virus 40) small t antigen
    106..317     +  promoter       EF-1α core promoter: core promoter for human elongation factor EF-1α
    318..1256    +  intron         EF-1α intron A: intron upstream of the start codon of human EF-1α
   1278..1877    +  CDS            PuroR (fragment): puromycin N-acetyltransferase; pac from Streptomyces; confers resistance to puromycin
   1893..2481    +  misc_feature   WPRE: woodchuck hepatitis virus posttranscriptional regulatory element
   2532..2551    +  misc_feature   cPPT/CTS (fragment): central polypurine tract and central termination sequence of HIV-1
   2553..2786    +  LTR            3' LTR (ΔU3): self-inactivating 3' long terminal repeat (LTR) from HIV-1
   2864..2985    +  polyA_signal   SV40 poly(A) signal: SV40 polyadenylation signal
   3025..3160    +  rep_origin     SV40 ori: SV40 origin of replication
   3181..3199    -  promoter       T7 promoter: promoter for bacteriophage T7 RNA polymerase
   3207..3362    +  CDS            lacZα (fragment): LacZα fragment of β-galactosidase; lacZ fragment
   3367..3795    +  rep_origin     f1 ori (sequence partly withheld): f1 bacteriophage origin of replication; arrow indicates direction of (+) strand synthesis
   3848..3952    +  promoter       AmpR promoter: bla
   3953..4813    +  CDS            AmpR: β-lactamase; bla; confers resistance to ampicillin, carbenicillin, and related antibiotics
   4984..5572    +  rep_origin     ori: high-copy-number ColE1/pMB1/pBR322/pUC origin of replication
   5755..5847    +  CDS            lacI (fragment): lac repressor; lacI; The lac repressor binds to the lac operator to inhibit transcription in E. coli. This inhibition can be relieved by adding lactose or isopropyl-β-D-thiogalactopyranoside (IPTG).
   5860..5881    +  protein_bind   CAP binding site: CAP binding activates transcription in the presence of cAMP. E. coli catabolite activator protein
   5896..5926    +  promoter       lac promoter: promoter for the E. coli lac operon
   5934..5950    +  protein_bind   lac operator: The lac repressor binds to the lac operator to inhibit transcription in E. coli. This inhibition can be relieved by adding lactose or isopropyl-β-D-thiogalactopyranoside (IPTG). lac repressor encoded by lacI
   5995..6013    +  promoter       T3 promoter: promoter for bacteriophage T3 RNA polymerase
   6041..6267    +  promoter       RSV promoter: Rous sarcoma virus enhancer/promoter
   6268..6448    +  LTR            5' LTR (truncated): truncated 5' long terminal repeat (LTR) from HIV-1
   6495..6620    +  misc_feature   HIV-1 Ψ: packaging signal of human immunodeficiency virus type 1
   6604..6967    +  CDS            HIV-1 gag (fragment): gag protein from human immunodeficiency virus 1; gag
   7113..7346    +  misc_feature   RRE: The Rev response element (RRE) of HIV-1 allows for Rev-dependent mRNA export from the nucleus to the cytoplasm.
   7723..7749    +  CDS            Rev (fragment): human immunodeficiency virus 1 (HIV-1) Rev protein; rev; enhances nuclear export of unspliced and incompletely spliced viral mRNAs
   7753..7993    +  promoter       U6 promoter: RNA polymerase III promoter for human U6 snRNA
   8023..8098    +  misc_RNA       gRNA scaffold: guide RNA scaffold for the Streptococcus pyogenes CRISPR/Cas9 system
   8154..8271    +  misc_feature   cPPT/CTS: central polypurine tract and central termination sequence of HIV-1
>Addgene plasmid #78035 | PINK1 gRNA (BRDN0001147554) | addgene full sequence | sequence record 189071 | Addgene Assembled Sequence
CCCGGGTGCAAAGATGGATAAAGTTTTAAACAGAGAGGAATCTTTGCAGCTAATGGACCTTCTAGGTCTT
GAAAGGAGTGGGAATTGGCTCCGGTGCCCGTCAGTGGGCAGAGCGCACATCGCCCACAGTCCCCGAGAAG
TTGGGGGGAGGGGTCGGCAATTGATCCGGTGCCTAGAGAAGGTGGCGCGGGGTAAACTGGGAAAGTGATG
TCGTGTACTGGCTCCGCCTTTTTCCCGAGGGTGGGGGAGAACCGTATATAAGTGCAGTAGTCGCCGTGAA
CGTTCTTTTTCGCAACGGGTTTGCCGCCAGAACACAGGTAAGTGCCGTGTGTGGTTCCCGCGGGCCTGGC
CTCTTTACGGGTTATGGCCCTTGCGTGCCTTGAATTACTTCCACCTGGCTGCAGTACGTGATTCTTGATC
CCGAGCTTCGGGTTGGAAGTGGGTGGGAGAGTTCGAGGCCTTGCGCTTAAGGAGCCCCTTCGCCTCGTGC
TTGAGTTGAGGCCTGGCCTGGGCGCTGGGGCCGCCGCGTGCGAATCTGGTGGCACCTTCGCGCCTGTCTC
GCTGCTTTCGATAAGTCTCTAGCCATTTAAAATTTTTGATGACCTGCTGCGACGCTTTTTTTCTGGCAAG
ATAGTCTTGTAAATGCGGGCCAAGATCTGCACACTGGTATTTCGGTTTTTGGGGCCGCGGGCGGCGACGG
GGCCCGTGCGTCCCAGCGCACATGTTCGGCGAGGCGGGGCCTGCGAGCGCGGCCACCGAGAATCGGACGG
GGGTAGTCTCAAGCTGGCCGGCCTGCTCTGGTGCCTGGCCTCGCGCCGCCGTGTATCGCCCCGCCCTGGG
CGGCAAGGCTGGCCCGGTCGGCACCAGTTGCGTGAGCGGAAAGATGGCCGCTTCCCGGCCCTGCTGCAGG
GAGCTCAAAATGGAGGACGCGGCGCTCGGGAGAGCGGGCGGGTGAGTCACCCACACAAAGGAAAAGGGCC
TTTCCGTCCTCAGCCGTCGCTTCATGTGACTCCACGGAGTACCGGGCGCCGTCCAGGCACCTCGATTAGT
TCTCGAGCTTTTGGAGTACGTCGTCTTTAGGTTGGGGGGAGGGGTTTTATGCGATGGAGTTTCCCCACAC
TGAGTGGGTGGAGACTGAAGTTAGGCCAGCTTGGCACTTGATGTAATTCTCCTTGGAATTTGCCCTTTTT
GAGTTTGGATCTTGGTTCATTCTCAAGCCTCAGACAGTGGTTCAAAGTTTTTTTCTTCCATTTCAGGTGT
CGTGACGTACGGCCACCATGACCGAGTACAAGCCCACGGTGCGCCTCGCCACCCGCGACGACGTCCCCAG
GGCCGTACGCACCCTCGCCGCCGCGTTCGCCGACTACCCCGCCACGCGCCACACCGTCGATCCGGACCGC
CACATCGAGCGGGTCACCGAGCTGCAAGAACTCTTCCTCACGCGCGTCGGGCTCGACATCGGCAAGGTGT
GGGTCGCGGACGACGGCGCCGCCGTGGCGGTCTGGACCACGCCGGAGAGCGTCGAAGCGGGGGCGGTGTT
CGCCGAGATCGGCCCGCGCATGGCCGAGTTGAGCGGTTCCCGGCTGGCCGCGCAGCAACAGATGGAAGGC
CTCCTGGCGCCGCACCGGCCCAAGGAGCCCGCGTGGTTCCTGGCCACCGTCGGAGTCTCGCCCGACCACC
AGGGCAAGGGTCTGGGCAGCGCCGTCGTGCTCCCCGGAGTGGAGGCGGCCGAGCGCGCCGGGGTGCCCGC
CTTCCTGGAGACCTCCGCGCCCCGCAACCTCCCCTTCTACGAGCGGCTCGGCTTCACCGTCACCGCCGAC
GTCGAGGTGCCCGAAGGACCGCGCACCTGGTGCATGACCCGCAAGCCCGGTGCCTGAACGCGTTAAGTCG
ACAATCAACCTCTGGATTACAAAATTTGTGAAAGATTGACTGGTATTCTTAACTATGTTGCTCCTTTTAC
GCTATGTGGATACGCTGCTTTAATGCCTTTGTATCATGCTATTGCTTCCCGTATGGCTTTCATTTTCTCC
TCCTTGTATAAATCCTGGTTGCTGTCTCTTTATGAGGAGTTGTGGCCCGTTGTCAGGCAACGTGGCGTGG
TGTGCACTGTGTTTGCTGACGCAACCCCCACTGGTTGGGGCATTGCCACCACCTGTCAGCTCCTTTCCGG
GACTTTCGCTTTCCCCCTCCCTATTGCCACGGCGGAACTCATCGCCGCCTGCCTTGCCCGCTGCTGGACA
GGGGCTCGGCTGTTGGGCACTGACAATTCCGTGGTGTTGTCGGGGAAATCATCGTCCTTTCCTTGGCTGC
TCGCCTGTGTTGCCACCTGGATTCTGCGCGGGACGTCCTTCTGCTACGTCCCTTCGGCCCTCAATCCAGC
GGACCTTCCTTCCCGCGGCCTGCTGCCGGCTCTGCGGCCTCTTCCGCGTCTTCGCCTTCGCCCTCAGACG
AGTCGGATCTCCCTTTGGGCCGCCTCCCCGCGTCGACTTTAAGACCAATGACTTACAAGGCAGCTGTAGA
TCTTAGCCACTTTTTAAAAGAAAAGGGGGGACTGGAAGGGCTAATTCACTCCCAACGAAGACAAGATCTG
CTTTTTGCTTGTACTGGGTCTCTCTGGTTAGACCAGATCTGAGCCTGGGAGCTCTCTGGCTAACTAGGGA
ACCCACTGCTTAAGCCTCAATAAAGCTTGCCTTGAGTGCTTCAAGTAGTGTGTGCCCGTCTGTTGTGTGA
CTCTGGTAACTAGAGATCCCTCAGACCCTTTTAGTCAGTGTGGAAAATCTCTAGCAGTACGTATAGTAGT
TCATGTCATCTTATTATTCAGTATTTATAACTTGCAAAGAAATGAATATCAGAGAGTGAGAGGAACTTGT
TTATTGCAGCTTATAATGGTTACAAATAAAGCAATAGCATCACAAATTTCACAAATAAAGCATTTTTTTC
ACTGCATTCTAGTTGTGGTTTGTCCAAACTCATCAATGTATCTTATCATGTCTGGCTCTAGCTATCCCGC
CCCTAACTCCGCCCATCCCGCCCCTAACTCCGCCCAGTTCCGCCCATTCTCCGCCCCATGGCTGACTAAT
TTTTTTTATTTATGCAGAGGCCGAGGCCGCCTCGGCCTCTGAGCTATTCCAGAAGTAGTGAGGAGGCTTT
TTTGGAGGCCTAGGGACGTACCCAATTCGCCCTATAGTGAGTCGTATTACGCGCGCTCACTGGCCGTCGT
TTTACAACGTCGTGACTGGGAAAACCCTGGCGTTACCCAACTTAATCGCCTTGCAGCACATCCCCCTTTC
GCCAGCTGGCGTAATAGCGAAGAGGCCCGCACCGATCGCCCTTCCCAACAGTTGCGCAGCCTGAATGGCG
AATGGG
[124 nt withheld, positions 3367-3490]
C
[91 nt withheld, positions 3492-3582]
A
[49 nt withheld, positions 3584-3632]
CCTTTGACGTTGGAGTCCACGTTCTTT
[37 nt withheld, positions 3660-3696]
ACCCTATCTCGGTCTATTCTTTTGATTTATAAGGGATTTTGCCGATTTCGGCCTATTGGTTAAAAAATGA
GCTGATTTAACAAAAATTTAACGCGAATTTTAACAAAATATTAACGCTTACAATTTAGGTGGCACTTTTC
GGGGAAATGTGCGCGGAACCCCTATTTGTTTATTTTTCTAAATACATTCAAATATGTATCCGCTCATGAG
ACAATAACCCTGATAAATGCTTCAATAATATTGAAAAAGGAAGAGTATGAGTATTCAACATTTCCGTGTC
GCCCTTATTCCCTTTTTTGCGGCATTTTGCCTTCCTGTTTTTGCTCACCCAGAAACGCTGGTGAAAGTAA
AAGATGCTGAAGATCAGTTGGGTGCACGAGTGGGTTACATCGAACTGGATCTCAACAGCGGTAAGATCCT
TGAGAGTTTTCGCCCCGAAGAACGTTTTCCAATGATGAGCACTTTTAAAGTTCTGCTATGTGGCGCGGTA
TTATCCCGTATTGACGCCGGGCAAGAGCAACTCGGTCGCCGCATACACTATTCTCAGAATGACTTGGTTG
AGTACTCACCAGTCACAGAAAAGCATCTTACGGATGGCATGACAGTAAGAGAATTATGCAGTGCTGCCAT
AACCATGAGTGATAACACTGCGGCCAACTTACTTCTGACAACGATCGGAGGACCGAAGGAGCTAACCGCT
TTTTTGCACAACATGGGGGATCATGTAACTCGCCTTGATCGTTGGGAACCGGAGCTGAATGAAGCCATAC
CAAACGACGAGCGTGACACCACGATGCCTGTAGCAATGGCAACAACGTTGCGCAAACTATTAACTGGCGA
ACTACTTACTCTAGCTTCCCGGCAACAATTAATAGACTGGATGGAGGCGGATAAAGTTGCAGGACCACTT
CTGCGCTCGGCCCTTCCGGCTGGCTGGTTTATTGCTGATAAATCTGGAGCCGGTGAGCGTGGGTCTCGCG
GTATCATTGCAGCACTGGGGCCAGATGGTAAGCCCTCCCGTATCGTAGTTATCTACACGACGGGGAGTCA
GGCAACTATGGATGAACGAAATAGACAGATCGCTGAGATAGGTGCCTCACTGATTAAGCATTGGTAACTG
TCAGACCAAGTTTACTCATATATACTTTAGATTGATTTAAAACTTCATTTTTAATTTAAAAGGATCTAGG
TGAAGATCCTTTTTGATAATCTCATGACCAAAATCCCTTAACGTGAGTTTTCGTTCCACTGAGCGTCAGA
CCCCGTAGAAAAGATCAAAGGATCTTCTTGAGATCCTTTTTTTCTGCGCGTAATCTGCTGCTTGCAAACA
AAAAAACCACCGCTACCAGCGGTGGTTTGTTTGCCGGATCAAGAGCTACCAACTCTTTTTCCGAAGGTAA
CTGGCTTCAGCAGAGCGCAGATACCAAATACTGTTCTTCTAGTGTAGCCGTAGTTAGGCCACCACTTCAA
GAACTCTGTAGCACCGCCTACATACCTCGCTCTGCTAATCCTGTTACCAGTGGCTGCTGCCAGTGGCGAT
AAGTCGTGTCTTACCGGGTTGGACTCAAGACGATAGTTACCGGATAAGGCGCAGCGGTCGGGCTGAACGG
GGGGTTCGTGCACACAGCCCAGCTTGGAGCGAACGACCTACACCGAACTGAGATACCTACAGCGTGAGCT
ATGAGAAAGCGCCACGCTTCCCGAAGGGAGAAAGGCGGACAGGTATCCGGTAAGCGGCAGGGTCGGAACA
GGAGAGCGCACGAGGGAGCTTCCAGGGGGAAACGCCTGGTATCTTTATAGTCCTGTCGGGTTTCGCCACC
TCTGACTTGAGCGTCGATTTTTGTGATGCTCGTCAGGGGGGCGGAGCCTATGGAAAAACGCCAGCAACGC
GGCCTTTTTACGGTTCCTGGCCTTTTGCTGGCCTTTTGCTCACATGTTCTTTCCTGCGTTATCCCCTGAT
TCTGTGGATAACCGTATTACCGCCTTTGAGTGAGCTGATACCGCTCGCCGCAGCCGAACGACCGAGCGCA
GCGAGTCAGTGAGCGAGGAAGCGGAAGAGCGCCCAATACGCAAACCGCCTCTCCCCGCGCGTTGGCCGAT
TCATTAATGCAGCTGGCACGACAGGTTTCCCGACTGGAAAGCGGGCAGTGAGCGCAACGCAATTAATGTG
AGTTAGCTCACTCATTAGGCACCCCAGGCTTTACACTTTATGCTTCCGGCTCGTATGTTGTGTGGAATTG
TGAGCGGATAACAATTTCACACAGGAAACAGCTATGACCATGATTACGCCAAGCGCGCAATTAACCCTCA
CTAAAGGGAACAAAAGCTGGAGCTGCAAGCTTAATGTAGTCTTATGCAATACTCTTGTAGTCTTGCAACA
TGGTAACGATGAGTTAGCAACATGCCTTACAAGGAGAGAAAAAGCACCGTGCATGCCGATTGGTGGAAGT
AAGGTGGTACGATCGTGCCTTATTAGGAAGGCAACAGACGGGTCTGACATGGATTGGACGAACCACTGAA
TTGCCGCATTGCAGAGATATTGTATTTAAGTGCCTAGCTCGATACATAAACGGGTCTCTCTGGTTAGACC
AGATCTGAGCCTGGGAGCTCTCTGGCTAACTAGGGAACCCACTGCTTAAGCCTCAATAAAGCTTGCCTTG
AGTGCTTCAAGTAGTGTGTGCCCGTCTGTTGTGTGACTCTGGTAACTAGAGATCCCTCAGACCCTTTTAG
TCAGTGTGGAAAATCTCTAGCAGTGGCGCCCGAACAGGGACTTGAAAGCGAAAGGGAAACCAGAGGAGCT
CTCTCGACGCAGGACTCGGCTTGCTGAAGCGCGCACGGCAAGAGGCGAGGGGCGGCGACTGGTGAGTACG
CCAAAAATTTTGACTAGCGGAGGCTAGAAGGAGAGAGATGGGTGCGAGAGCGTCAGTATTAAGCGGGGGA
GAATTAGATCGCGATGGGAAAAAATTCGGTTAAGGCCAGGGGGAAAGAAAAAATATAAATTAAAACATAT
AGTATGGGCAAGCAGGGAGCTAGAACGATTCGCAGTTAATCCTGGCCTGTTAGAAACATCAGAAGGCTGT
AGACAAATACTGGGACAGCTACAACCATCCCTTCAGACAGGATCAGAAGAACTTAGATCATTATATAATA
CAGTAGCAACCCTCTATTGTGTGCATCAAAGGATAGAGATAAAAGACACCAAGGAAGCTTTAGACAAGAT
AGAGGAAGAGCAAAACAAAAGTAAGACCACCGCACAGCAAGCGGCCGCTGATCTTCAGACCTGGAGGAGG
AGATATGAGGGACAATTGGAGAAGTGAATTATATAAATATAAAGTAGTAAAAATTGAACCATTAGGAGTA
GCACCCACCAAGGCAAAGAGAAGAGTGGTGCAGAGAGAAAAAAGAGCAGTGGGAATAGGAGCTTTGTTCC
TTGGGTTCTTGGGAGCAGCAGGAAGCACTATGGGCGCAGCGTCAATGACGCTGACGGTACAGGCCAGACA
ATTATTGTCTGGTATAGTGCAGCAGCAGAACAATTTGCTGAGGGCTATTGAGGCGCAACAGCATCTGTTG
CAACTCACAGTCTGGGGCATCAAGCAGCTCCAGGCAAGAATCCTGGCTGTGGAAAGATACCTAAAGGATC
AACAGCTCCTGGGGATTTGGGGTTGCTCTGGAAAACTCATTTGCACCACTGCTGTGCCTTGGAATGCTAG
TTGGAGTAATAAATCTCTGGAACAGATTTGGAATCACACGACCTGGATGGAGTGGGACAGAGAAATTAAC
AATTACACAAGCTTAATACACTCCTTAATTGAAGAATCGCAAAACCAGCAAGAAAAGAATGAACAAGAAT
TATTGGAATTAGATAAATGGGCAAGTTTGTGGAATTGGTTTAACATAACAAATTGGCTGTGGTATATAAA
ATTATTCATAATGATAGTAGGAGGCTTGGTAGGTTTAAGAATAGTTTTTGCTGTACTTTCTATAGTGAAT
AGAGTTAGGCAGGGATATTCACCATTATCGTTTCAGACCCACCTCCCAACCCCGAGGGGACCCAGAGAGG
GCCTATTTCCCATGATTCCTTCATATTTGCATATACGATACAAGGCTGTTAGAGAGATAATTAGAATTAA
TTTGACTGTAAACACAAAGATATTAGTACAAAATACGTGACGTAGAAAGTAATAATTTCTTGGGTAGTTT
GCAGTTTTAAAATTATGTTTTAAAATGGACTATCATATGCTTACCGTAACTTGAAAGTATTTCGATTTCT
TGGCTTTATATATCTTGTGGAAAGGACGAAACACCGACATCATCTTGATGGCCAAGGTTTTAGAGCTAGA
AATAGCAAGTTAAAATAAGGCTAGTCCGTTATCAACTTGAAAAAGTGGCACCGAGTCGGTGCTTTTTTAA
GCTTGGCGTAACTAGATCTTGAGACAAATGGCAGTATTCATCCACAATTTTAAAAGAAAAGGGGGGATTG
GGGGGTACAGTGCAGGGGAAAGAATAGTAGACATAATAGCAACAGACATACAAACTAAAGAATTACAAAA
ACAAATTACAAAAATTCAAAATTTTCGGGTTTATTACAGGGACAGCAGAGATCCACTTTGGCGCCGGCTC
GAGGGGG
