>Addgene plasmid #78035 | PINK1 gRNA (BRDN0001147554) | depositor partial sequence | sequence record 145494 | Target Sequence
ACATCATCTTGATGGCCAAG
