>Addgene plasmid #78035 | PINK1 gRNA (BRDN0001147554) | addgene partial sequence | sequence record 151438 | hU6-F 5'-GAGGGCCTATTTCCCATGATT-3'
ATTAGAATTAATTTGACTGTAAACACAAAGATATTAGTACAAAATACGTGACGTAGAAAGTAATAATTTC
TTGGGTAGTTTGCAGTTTTAAAATTATGTTTTAAAATGGACTATCATATGCTTACCGTAACTTGAAAGTA
TTTCGATTTCTTGGCTTTATATATCTTGTGGAAAGGACGAAACACCGACATCATCTTGATGGCCAAGTTT
TAGAGCTAGAAATAGCAAGTTAAAATAAGGCTAGTCCGTTATCAACTTGAAAAAGTGGCACCGAGTCGGT
GCTTTTTTAAGCTTGGCGTAACTAGATCTTGAGACAAATGGCAGTATTCATCCACAATTTTAAAAGAAAA
GGGGGGATTGGGGGGTACAGTGCAGGGGAAAGAATAGTAGACATAATAGCAACAGACATACAAACTAAAG
AATTACAAAAACAAATTACAAAAATTCAAAATTTTCGGGTTTATTACAGGGACAGCAGAGATCCACTTTG
GCGCCGGCTCGAGGGGGCCCGGGTGCAAAGATGGATAAAGTTTTAAACAGAGAGGAATCTTTGCAGCTAA
TGGACCTTCTAGGTCTTGAAAGGAGTGGGAATTGGCTCCGGTGCCCGTCAGTGGGCAGAGCGCACATCGC
CCACAGTCCCCGAGAAGTTGGGGGGAGGGGTCGGCAATTGATCCGGTGCCTAGAGAAGGTGGCGCGGGGT
AAACTGGGAAAGTGATGTCGTGTACTGGCTCCGCCTTTTTCCCGAGG
